>Addgene plasmid #46137 | pQUAST-GAL80 | depositor full sequence | sequence record 65039 | pQUAST-GAL80 sequence 10260 bps
GGCCAGACCCACGTAGTCCAGCGGCAGATCGGCGGCGGAGAAGTTAAGCGTCTCCAGGATGACCTTGCCC
GAACTGGGGCACGTGGTGTTCGACGATGTGCAGCTAATTTCGCCCGGCTCCACGTCCGCCCATTGGTTAA
TCAGCAGACCCTCGTTGGCGTAACGGAACCATGAGAGGTACGACAACCATTTGAGGTATACTGGCACCGA
GCCCGAGTTCAAGAAGAAGGCGTTTTTCCATAGGCTCCGCCCCCCTGACGAGCATCACAAAAATCGACGC
TCAAGTCAGAGGTGGCGAAACCCGACAGGACTATAAAGATACCAGGCGTTTCCCCCTGGAAGCTCCCTCG
TGCGCTCTCCTGTTCCGACCCTGCCGCTTACCGGATACCTGTCCGCCTTTCTCCCTTCGGGAAGCGTGGC
GCTTTCTCAATGCTCACGCTGTAGGTATCTCAGTTCGGTGTAGGTCGTTCGCTCCAAGCTGGGCTGTGTG
CACGAACCCCCCGTTCAGCCCGACCGCTGCGCCTTATCCGGTAACTATCGTCTTGAGTCCAACCCGGTAA
GACACGACTTATCGCCACTGGCAGCAGCCACTGGTAACAGGATTAGCAGAGCGAGGTATGTAGGCGGTGC
TACAGAGTTCTTGAAGTGGTGGCCTAACTACGGCTACACTAGAAGGACAGTATTTGGTATCTGCGCTCTG
CTGAAGCCAGTTACCTTCGGAAAAAGAGTTGGTAGCTCTTGATCCGGCAAACAAACCACCGCTGGTAGCG
GTGGTTTTTTTGTTTGCAAGCAGCAGATTACGCGCAGAAAAAAAGGATCTCAAGAAGATCCTTTGATCTT
TTCTACGGGGTCTGACGCTCAGTGGAACGAAAACTCACGTTAAGGGATTTTGGTCATGAGATTATCAAAA
AGGATCTTCACCTAGATCCTTTTAAATTAAAAATGAAGTTTTAAATCAATCTAAAGTATATATGAGTAAA
CTTGGTCTGACAGTTACCAATGCTTAATCAGTGAGGCACCTATCTCAGCGATCTGTCTATTTCGTTCATC
CATAGTTGCCTGACTCCCCGTCGTGTAGATAACTACGATACGGGAGGGCTTACCATCTGGCCCCAGTGCT
GCAATGATACCGCGAGACCCACGCTCACCGGCTCCAGATTTATCAGCAATAAACCAGCCAGCCGGAAGGG
CCGAGCGCAGAAGTGGTCCTGCAACTTTATCCGCCTCCATCCAGTCTATTAATTGTTGCCGGGAAGCTAG
AGTAAGTAGTTCGCCAGTTAATAGTTTGCGCAACGTTGTTGCCATTGCTACAGGCATCGTGGTGTCACGC
TCGTCGTTTGGTATGGCTTCATTCAGCTCCGGTTCCCAACGATCAAGGCGAGTTACATGATCCCCCATGT
TGTGCAAAAAAGCGGTTAGCTCCTTCGGTCCTCCGATCGTTGTCAGAAGTAAGTTGGCCGCAGTGTTATC
ACTCATGGTTATGGCAGCACTGCATAATTCTCTTACTGTCATGCCATCCGTAAGATGCTTTTCTGTGACT
GGTGAGTACTCAACCAAGTCATTCTGAGAATAGTGTATGCGGCGACCGAGTTGCTCTTGCCCGGCGTCAA
CACGGGATAATACCGCGCCACATAGCAGAACTTTAAAAGTGCTCATCATTGGAAAACGTTCTTCGGGGCG
AAAACTCTCAAGGATCTTACCGCTGTTGAGATCCAGTTCGATGTAACCCACTCGTGCACCCAACTGATCT
TCAGCATCTTTTACTTTCACCAGCGTTTCTGGGTGAGCAAAAACAGGAAGGCAAAATGCCGCAAAAAAGG
GAATAAGGGCGACACGGAAATGTTGAATACTCATACTCTTCCTTTTTCAATATTATTGAAGCATTTATCA
GGGTTATTGTCTCATGAGCGGATACATATTTGAATGTATTTAGAAAAATAAACAAATAGGGGTTCCGCGC
ACATTTCCCCGAAAAGTGCCACCTGACGTCTAAGAAACCATTATTATCATGACATTAACCTATAAAAATA
GGCGTATCACGAGGCCCTTTCGTCTCGCGCGTTTCGGTGATGACGGTGAAAACCTCTGACACATGCAGCT
CCCGGAGACGGTCACAGCTTGTCTGTAAGCGGATGCCGGGAGCAGACAAGCCCGTCAGGGCGCGTCAGCG
GGTGTTGGCGGGTGTCGGGGCTGGCTTAACTATGCGGCATCAGAGCAGATTGTACTGAGAGTGCACCATA
TGCGGTGTGAAATACCGCACCGAATCGCGCGGAACTAACGACAGTCGCTCCAAGGTCGTCGAACAAAAGG
TGAATGTGTTGCGGAGAGCGGGTGGGAGACAGCGAAAGAGCAACTACGAAACGTGGTGTGGTGGAGGTGA
ATTATGAAGAGGGCGCGCGATTTGAAAAGTATGTATATAAAAAATATATCCCGGTGTTTTATGTAGCGAT
AAACGAGTTTTTGATGTAAGGTATGCAGGTGTGTAAGTCTTTTGGTTAGAAGACAAATCCAAAGTCTACT
TGTGGGGATGTTCGAAGGGGAAATACTTGTATTCTATAGGTCATATCTTGTTTTTATTGGCACAAATATA
ATTACATTAGCTTTTTGAGGGGGCAATAAACAGTAAACACGATGGTAATAATGGTAAAAAAAAAAACAAG
CAGTTATTTCGGATATATGTCGGCTACTCCTTGCGTCGGGCCCGAAGTCTTAGAGCCAGATATGCGAGCA
CCCGGAAGCTCACGATGAGAATGGCCAGACCATGATGAAATAACATAAGGTGGTCCCGTCGGCAAGAGAC
ATCCACTTAACGTATGCTTGCAATAAGTGCGAGTGAAAGGAATAGTATTCTGAGTGTCGTATTGAGTCTG
AGTGAGACAGCGATATGATTGTTGATTAACCCTTAGCATGTCCGTGGGGTTTGAATTAACTCATAATATT
AATTAGACGAAATTATTTTTAAAGTTTTATTTTTAATAATTTGCGAGTACGCAAAGCTTGGCTGCATCCA
ACGCGTTGGGAGCTCTCCGGATCCAAGCTTGGATCCGGGTAATCGCTTATCCTCGGATAAACAATTATCC
TCACGGGTAATCGCTTATCCGCTCGGGTAATCGCTTATCCTCGGGTAATCGCTTATCCTTAAGCTTGATA
TCGAATTCCTGCAGCCCGAGCGGAGACTCTAGCGAGCGCCGGAGTATAAATAGAGGCGCTTCGTCTACGG
AGCGACAATTCAATTCAAACAAGCAAAGTGAACACGTCGCTAAGCGAAAGCTAAGCAAATAAACAAGCGC
AGCTGAACAAGCTAAACAATCTGCAGTAAAGTGCAAGTTAAAGTGAATCAATTAAAAGTAACCAGCAACC
AAGTAAATCAACTGCAACTACTGAAATCTGCCAAGAAGTAATTATTGAATACAAGAAGAGAACTCTGAAT
AGGGAATTGGGAATTCGTTAACAGATCGGGGGATCAATTCGTTAACAGATCTGCGGCCGCGGCTCGAGCA
AAATGGACTACAACAAGAGATCTTCGGTCTCAACCGTGCCTAATGCAGCTCCCATAAGAGTCGGATTCGT
CGGTCTCAACGCAGCCAAAGGATGGGCAATCAAGACACATTACCCCGCCATACTGCAACTATCGTCACAA
TTTCAAATCACTGCCTTATACAGTCCAAAAATTGAGACTTCTATTGCCACCATTCAGCGTCTAAAATTGA
GTAATGCCACTGCTTTTCCCACTTTAGAGTCATTTGCATCATCTTCCACTATAGATATGATAGTGATAGC
TATCCAAGTGGCCAGCCATTATGAAGTTGTTATGCCTCTCTTGGAATTCTCCAAAAATAATCCGAACCTC
AAGTATCTTTTCGTAGAATGGGCCCTTGCATGTTCACTAGATCAAGCCGAATCCATTTATAAGGCTGCTG
CTGAACGTGGGGTTCAAACCATCATCTCTTTACAAGGTCGTAAATCACCATATATTTTGAGAGCAAAAGA
ATTAATATCTCAAGGCTATATCGGCGACATTAATTCGATCGAGATTGCTGGAAATGGCGGTTGGTACGGC
TACGAAAGGCCTGTTAAATCACCAAAATACATCTATGAAATCGGGAACGGTGTAGATCTGGTAACCACAA
CATTTGGTCACACAATCGATATTTTACAATACATGACAAGTTCGTACTTTTCCAGGATAAATGCAATGGT
TTTCAATAATATTCCAGAGCAAGAGCTGATAGATGAGCGTGGTAACCGATTGGGCCAGCGAGTCCCAAAG
ACAGTACCGGATCATCTTTTATTCCAAGGCACATTGTTAAATGGCAATGTTCCAGTGTCATGCAGTTTCA
AAGGTGGCAAACCTACCAAAAAATTTACCAAAAATTTGGTCATTGACATTCACGGTACCAAGGGAGATTT
GAAACTTGAAGGCGATGCCGGCTTCGCAGAAATTTCAAATCTGGTCCTTTACTACAGTGGAACTAGAGCA
AACGACTTCCCGCTAGCCAATGGACAACAAGCTCCTTTAGACCCGGGGTATGATGCAGGTAAAGAAATCA
TGGAAGTATATCATTTACGAAATTATAATGCCATTGTGGGTAATATTCATCGACTGTATCAATCTATCTC
TGACTTCCACTTCAATACAAAGAAAATTCCTGAATTACCCTCACAATTTGTAATGCAAGGTTTCGATTTC
GAAGGCTTTCCCACCTTGATGGATGCTCTGATATTACACAGGTTAATCGAGAGCGTTTATAAAAGTAACA
TGATGGGCTCCACATTAAACGTTAGCAATATCTCGCATTATAGTTTATAAGACGTCTAGAGGATCTTTGT
GAAGGAACCTTACTTCTGTGGTGTGACATAATTGGACAAACTACCTACAGAGATTTAAAGCTCTAAGGTA
AATATAAAATTTTTAAGTGTATAATGTGTTAAACTACTGATTCTAATTGTTTGTGTATTTTAGATTCCAA
CCTATGGAACTGATGAATGGGAGCAGTGGTGGAATGCCTTTAATGAGGAAAACCTGTTTTGCTCAGAAGA
AATGCCATCTAGTGATGATGAGGCTACTGCTGACTCTCAACATTCTACTCCTCCAAAAAAGAAGAGAAAG
GTAGAAGACCCCAAGGACTTTCCTTCAGAATTGCTAAGTTTTTTGAGTCATGCTGTGTTTAGTAATAGAA
CTCTTGCTTGCTTTGCTATTTACACCACAAAGGAAAAAGCTGCACTGCTATACAAGAAAATTATGGAAAA
ATATTTGATGTATAGTGCCTTGACTAGAGATCATAATCAGCCATACCACATTTGTAGAGGTTTTACTTGC
TTTAAAAAACCTCCCACACCTCCCCCTGAACCTGAAACATAAAATGAATGCAATTGTTGTTGTTAACTTG
TTTATTGCAGCTTATAATGGTTACAAATAAAGCAATAGCATCACAAATTTCACAAATAAAGCATTTTTTT
CACTGCATTCTAGTTGTGGTTTGTCCAAACTCATCAATGTATCTTATCATGTCTGGATCCACTAGAAGGC
CTAATTCTAGTATGTATGTAAGTTAATAAAACCCATTTTTGCGGAAAGTAGATAAAAAAAACATTTTTTT
TTTTTACTGCACTGGATATCATTGAACTTATCTGATCAGTTTTAAATTTACTTCGATCCAAGGGTATTTG
ATGTACCAGGTTCTTTCGATTACCTCTCACTCAAAATGACATTCCACTCAAAGTCAGCGCTGTTTGCCTC
CTTCTCTGTCCACAGAAATATCGCCGTCTCTTTCGCCGCTGCGTCCGCTATCTCTTTCGCCACCGTTTGT
AGCGTTACGTAGCGTCAATGTCCGCCTTCAGTTGCTTTTGTCAGCGGTTTCGTGACGAAGCTCCAAGCGG
TTTACGCCATCAATTAAACACAAAGTGCTGTGCCAAAACTCCTCTCGCTTCTTATTTTTGTTTGTTTTTT
GAGTGATTGGGGTGGTGATTGGTTTTGGGTGGGTAAGCAGGGGAAAGTGTGAAAAATCCCGGCAATGGGC
CAAGAGGATCAGGAGCTATTAATTCGCGGAGGCAGCAAACACCCATCTGCCGAGCATCTGAACAATGTGA
GTAGTACATGTGCATACATCTTAAGTTCACTTGATCTATAGGAACTGCGATTGCAACATCAAATTGTCTG
CGGCGTGAGAACTGCGACCCACAAAAATCCCAAACCGCAATCGCACAAACAAATAGTGACACGAAACAGA
TTATTCTGGTAGCTGTGCTCGCTATATAAGACAATTTTTAAGATCATATCATGATCAAGACATCTAAAGG
CATTCATTTTCGACTACATTCTTTTTTACAAAAAATATAACAACCAGATATTTTAAGCTGATCCTAGATG
CACAAAAAATAAATAAAAGTATAAACCTACTTCGTAGGATACTTCGTTTTGTTCGGGGTTAGATGAGCAT
AACGCTTGTAGTTGATATTTGAGATCCCCTATCATTGCAGGGTGACAGCGGAGCGGCTTCGCAGAGCTGC
ATTAACCAGGGCTTCGGGCAGGCCAAAAACTACGGCACGCTCCTGCCACCCAGTCCGCCGGAGGACTCCG
GTTCAGGGAGCGGCCAACTAGCCGAGAACCTCACCTATGCCTGGCACAATATGGACATCTTTGGGGCGGT
CAATCAGCCGGGCTCCGGATGGCGGCAGCTGGTCAACCGGACACGCGGACTATTCTGCAACGAGCGACAC
ATACCGGCGCCCAGGAAACATTTGCTCAAGAACGGTGAGTTTCTATTCGCAGTCGGCTGATCTGTGTGAA
ATCTTAATAAAGGGTCCAATTACCAATTTGAAACTCAGTTTGCGGCGTGGCCTATCCGGGCGAACTTTTG
GCCGTGATGGGCAGTTCCGGTGCCGGAAAGACGACCCTGCTGAATGCCCTTGCCTTTCGATCGCCGCAGG
GCATCCAAGTATCGCCATCCGGGATGCGACTGCTCAATGGCCAACCTGTGGACGCCAAGGAGATGCAGGC
CAGGTGCGCCTATGTCCAGCAGGATGACCTCTTTATCGGCTCCCTAACGGCCAGGGAACACCTGATTTTC
CAGGCCATGGTGCGGATGCCACGACATCTGACCTATCGGCAGCGAGTGGCCCGCGTGGATCAGGTGATCC
AGGAGCTTTCGCTCAGCAAATGTCAGCACACGATCATCGGTGTGCCCGGCAGGGTGAAAGGTCTGTCCGG
CGGAGAAAGGAAGCGTCTGGCATTCGCCTCCGAGGCACTAACCGATCCGCCGCTTCTGATCTGCGATGAG
CCCACCTCCGGACTGGACTCATTTACCGCCCACAGCGTCGTCCAGGTGCTGAAGAAGCTGTCGCAGAAGG
GCAAGACCGTCATCCTGACCATTCATCAGCCGTCTTCCGAGCTGTTTGAGCTCTTTGACAAGATCCTTCT
GATGGCCGAGGGCAGGGTAGCTTTCTTGGGCACTCCCAGCGAAGCCGTCGACTTCTTTTCCTAGTGAGTT
CGATGTGTTTATTAAGGGTATCTAGCATTACATTACATCTCAACTCCTATCCAGCGTGGGTGCCCAGTGT
CCTACCAACTACAATCCGGCGGACTTTTACGTACAGGTGTTGGCCGTTGTGCCCGGACGGGAGATCGAGT
CCCGTGATCGGATCGCCAAGATATGCGACAATTTTGCTATTAGCAAAGTAGCCCGGGATATGGAGCAGTT
GTTGGCCACCAAAAATTTGGAGAAGCCACTGGAGCAGCCGGAGAATGGGTACACCTACAAGGCCACCTGG
TTCATGCAGTTCCGGGCGGTCCTGTGGCGATCCTGGCTGTCGGTGCTCAAGGAACCACTCCTCGTAAAAG
TGCGACTTATTCAGACAACGGTGAGTGGTTCCAGTGGAAACAAATGATATAACGCTTACAATTCTTGGAA
ACAAATTCGCTAGATTTTAGTTAGAATTGCCTGATTCCACACCCTTCTTAGTTTTTTTCAATGAGATGTA
TAGTTTATAGTTTTGCAGAAAATAAATAAATTTCATTTAACTCGCGAACATGTTGAAGATATGAATATTA
ATGAGATGCGAGTAACATTTTAATTTGCAGATGGTTGCCATCTTGATTGGCCTCATCTTTTTGGGCCAAC
AACTCACGCAAGTGGGCGTGATGAATATCAACGGAGCCATCTTCCTCTTCCTGACCAACATGACCTTTCA
AAACGTCTTTGCCACGATAAATGTAAGTCTTGTTTAGAATACATTTGCATATTAATAATTTACTAACTTT
CTAATGAATCGATTCGATTTAGGTGTTCACCTCAGAGCTGCCAGTTTTTATGAGGGAGGCCCGAAGTCGA
CTTTATCGCTGTGACACATACTTTCTGGGCAAAACGATTGCCGAATTACCGCTTTTTCTCACAGTGCCAC
TGGTCTTCACGGCGATTGCCTATCCGATGATCGGACTGCGGGCCGGAGTGCTGCACTTCTTCAACTGCCT
GGCGCTGGTCACTCTGGTGGCCAATGTGTCAACGTCCTTCGGATATCTAATATCCTGCGCCAGCTCCTCG
ACCTCGATGGCGCTGTCTGTGGGTCCGCCGGTTATCATACCATTCCTGCTCTTTGGCGGCTTCTTCTTGA
ACTCGGGCTCGGTGCCAGTATACCTCAAATGGTTGTCGTACCTCTCATGGTTCCGTTACGCCAACGAGGG
TCTGCTGATTAACCAATGGGCGGACGTGGAGCCGGGCGAAATTAGCTGCACATCGTCGAACACCACGTGC
CCCAGTTCGGGCAAGGTCATCCTGGAGACGCTTAACTTCTCCGCCGCCGATCTGCCGCTGGACTACGTGG
GTCTGGCCATTCTCATCGTGAGCTTCCGGGTGCTCGCATATCTGGCTCTAAGACTTCGGGCCCGACGCAA
GGAGTAGCCGACATATATCCGAAATAACTGCTTGTTTTTTTTTTTACCATTATTACCATCGTGTTTACTG
TTTATTGCCCCCTCAAAAAGCTAATGTAATTATATTTGTGCCAATAAAAACAAGATATGACCTATAGAAT
ACAAGTATTTCCCCTTCGAACATCCCCACAAGTAGACTTTGGATTTGTCTTCTAACCAAAAGACTTACAC
ACCTGCATACCTTACATCAAAAACTCGTTTATCGCTACATAAAACACCGGGATATATTTTTTATATACAT
ACTTTTCAAATCGCGCGCCCTCTTCATAATTCACCTCCACCACACCACGTTTCGTAGTTGCTCTTTCGCT
GTCTCCCACCCGCTCTCCGCAACACATTCACCTTTTGTTCGACGACCTTGGAGCGACTGTCGTTAGTTCC
GCGCGATTCGGTTCGCTCAAATGGTTCCGAGTGGTTCATTTCGTCTCAATAGAAATTAGTAATAAATATT
TGTATGTACAATTTATTTGCTCCAATATATTTGTATATATTTCCCTCACAGCTATATTTATTCTAATTTA
ATATTATGACTTTTTAAGGTAATTTTTTGTGACCTGTTCGGAGTGATTAGCGTTACAATTTGAACTGAAA
GTGACATCCAGTGTTTGTTCCTTGTGTAGATGCATCTCAAAAAAATGGTGGGCATAATAGTGTTGTTTAT
ATATATCAAAAATAACAACTATAATAATAAGAATACATTTAATTTAGAAAATGCTTGGATTTCACTGGAA
CTAGAATTAATTCGGCTGCTGCTCTAAACGACGCATTTCGTACTCCAAAGTACGAATTTTTTCCCTCAAG
CTCTTATTTTCATTAAACAATGAACAGGACCTAACGCACAGTCACGTTATTGTTTACATAAATGATTTTT
TTTACTATTCAAACTTACTCTGTTTGTGTACTCCCACTGGTATAGCCTTCTTTTATCTTTTCTGGTTCAG
GCTCTATCACTTTACTAGGTACGGCATCTGCGTTGAGTCGCCTCCTTTTAAATGTCTGACCTTTTGCAGG
TGCAGCCTTCCACTGCGAATCATTAAAGTGGGTATCACAAATTTGGGAGTTTTCACCAAGGCTGCACCCA
AGGCTCTGCTCCCACAATTTTCTCTTAATAGCACACTTCGGCACGTGAATTAATTTTACTCCAGTCACAG
CTTTGCAGCAAAATTTGCAATATTTCATTTTTTTTTATTCCACGTAAGGGTTAATGTTTTCAAAAAAAAA
TTCGTCCGCACACAACCTTTCCTCTCAACAAGCAAACGTGCACTGAATTTAAGTGTATACTTCGGTAAGC
TTCGGCTATCGACGGGACCACCTTATGTTATTTCATCATG
Features (pLannotate 1.2.2; 19 found; start..end, strand, type, name):
      1..229     -  CDS            mini-white (fragment): Drosophila white gene eye color pigment; white; This is a modified version of the white gene lacking part of the first intron.
    235..823     -  rep_origin     ori: high-copy-number ColE1/pMB1/pBR322/pUC origin of replication
    994..1854    -  CDS            AmpR: β-lactamase; bla; confers resistance to ampicillin, carbenicillin, and related antibiotics
   1855..1959    -  promoter       AmpR promoter: bla
   2054..2089    +  CDS            rop (fragment): Rop protein, which maintains plasmids at low copy number; rop
   2191..2260    +  misc_feature   bom (fragment): basis of mobility region from pBR322
   2259..2761    -  gene           mini-white (fragment): white; This modified version of the white gene lacks part of the first intron.
   2761..2993    -  misc_feature   P element 3' end: P element 3' end
   3140..3168    -  misc_feature   MCS (fragment): pBluescript multiple cloning site
   3189..3427    +  promoter       hsp70 promoter: Drosophila melanogaster hsp70Bb promoter
   3503..4810    +  CDS            GAL80: transcriptional repressor that inhibits GAL4; Saccharomyces cerevisiae GAL80; GAL80 binds to and inhibits the transcriptional activation domain of GAL4.
   4822..4896    +  CDS            small t antigen (fragment): SV40 (simian virus 40) small t antigen
   4898..4963    +  intron         small t intron: SV40 (simian virus 40) small t antigen intron
   5093..5113    +  CDS            SV40 NLS: nuclear localization signal of SV40 (simian virus 40) large T antigen
   5120..5254    +  CDS            LT_POVHA (fragment): Protein inferred from homology: Swiss-Prot protein existence level 3. Isoform large T antigen is a key early protein essential for both driving viral replication and inducing cellular transformation. Plays a role in viral genome replication by driving entry of quiescent cells into the cell cycle and by autoregulating the synthesis of viral early mRNA. Displays highly oncogenic activities by corrupting the host cellular checkpoint mechanisms that guard cell division and the transcription, replication, and repair of DNA. Participates in the modulation of cellular gene expression preceeding viral
   5279..5362    +  CDS            large T antigen (fragment): large T antigen from SV40 (simian virus 40)
   5385..5519    +  polyA_signal   SV40 poly(A) signal: SV40 polyadenylation signal
   6015..8897    +  CDS            mini-white: Drosophila white gene eye color pigment; white; This is a modified version of the white gene lacking part of the first intron.
   9675..10260   -  misc_feature   P element 5' end: No description available
