[The description below was written by a language model from this plasmid's Addgene catalogue record and pLannotate feature annotations shown in this document.]
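Description:
pQUAST-GAL80 is a Drosophila transformation and insect expression plasmid built on the pQUAST backbone, a P-element vector of the Q-system family, with a total size of about 10.3 kb. In bacteria it is maintained through a high-copy ColE1/pUC-type origin and selected with ampicillin via the β-lactamase gene. For fly work, the annotated P element 5' and 3' ends allow transposase-mediated integration of the sequence between them into the germline. The mini-white gene, a shortened version of the white eye-colour gene, serves as the visible marker for identifying transformants.

The payload is the Saccharomyces cerevisiae GAL80 coding sequence (about 1.3 kb), cloned between XhoI and XbaI sites. It sits downstream of a Drosophila hsp70 promoter segment. It is followed by an SV40-derived 3' region containing the small t antigen intron and the SV40 polyadenylation signal; the small t and large T antigen fragments and the NLS called by the annotation software are simply parts of this standard terminator cassette rather than expressed products. In pQUAST-type vectors the hsp70 minimal promoter is normally coupled to QUAS sites that are bound by the QF transcriptional activator, but these sites were not picked up in the feature table, so their number and position cannot be confirmed from the record.

GAL80 binds to and inhibits the activation domain of GAL4. Placing it under Q-system control should therefore allow GAL4/UAS-driven expression to be suppressed in cells where QF is active. This supports intersectional strategies that combine the two binary expression systems to refine transgene expression patterns in flies.
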