Addgene plasmid #46137: pQUAST-GAL80
Depositing lab: Christopher Potter. Depositing organization: Johns Hopkins University and School of Medicine. Publication: Improved and expanded Q-system reagents for genetic manipulations. Riabinina O, Luginbuhl D, Marr E, Liu S, Wu MN, Luo L, Potter CJ. Nat Methods. 2015 Jan 12. doi: 10.1038/nmeth.3250. PubMed 25581800.
Backbone
  Vector backbone: pQUAST
  Backbone size w/o insert (bp): 8938
  Total vector size (bp): 10260
  Vector type: Insect Expression
  Selectable markers: white
Growth in bacteria
  Bacterial resistance: Ampicillin, 100 μg/mL
  Growth temperature: 37°C
  Growth strain: DH5alpha
  Copy number: Unknown
Gene/Insert
  Gene/Insert name: GAL80 (alt name: GAL4 inhibitor GAL80)
  Species: S. cerevisiae (budding yeast)
  Insert size (bp): 1322
  Entrez Gene: GAL80 (a.k.a. YML051W)
  Cloning method: Restriction Enzyme; 5′ cloning site XhoI (not destroyed); 3′ cloning site XbaI (not destroyed)
  Sequencing primers: 5′ Pry1; 3′ SV40pA-R
Terms and licenses: Academic/Nonprofit Terms; Industry Terms: Not Available to Industry
Depositor comments: Please see this additional reference https://www.ncbi.nlm.nih.gov/pubmed/20434990 for more information on the Q-system.
How to cite: pQUAST-GAL80 was a gift from Christopher Potter (Addgene plasmid # 46137 ; http://n2t.net/addgene:46137 ; RRID:Addgene_46137)
