>Addgene plasmid #46137 | pQUAST-GAL80 | addgene partial sequence | sequence record 68053 | Pry1 5'-ccttagcatgtccgtggggtttgaat-3'
AAGTTTTATTTTTAATAATTTGCGAGTACGCAAAGCTTGGCTGCATCCAACGCGTTGGGAGCTCTCCGGA
TCCAAGCTTGGATCCGGGTAATCGCTTATCCTCGGATAAACAATTATCCTCACGGGTAATCGCTTATCCG
CTCGGGTAATCGCTTATCCTCGGGTAATCGCTTATCCTTAAGCTTGATATCGAATTCCTGCAGCCCGAGC
GGAGACTCTAGCGAGCGCCGGAGTATAAATAGAGGCGCTTCGTCTACGGAGCGACAATTCAATTCAAACA
AGCAAAGTGAACACGTCGCTAAGCGAAAGCTAAGCAAATAAACAAGCGCAGCTGAACAAGCTAAACAATC
TGCAGTAAAGTGCAAGTTAAAGTGAATCAATTAAAAGTAACCAGCAACCAAGTAAATCAACTGCAACTAC
TGAAATCTGCCAAGAAGTAATTATTGAATACAAGAAGAGAACTCTGAATAGGGAATTGGGAATTCGTTAA
CAGATCGGGGGATCAATTCGTTAACAGATCTGCGGCCGCGGCTCGAGCAAAATGGACTACAACAAGAGAT
CTTCGGTCTCAACCGTGCCTAATGCAGCTCCCATAAGAGTCGGATTCGTCGGTCTCAACGCAGCCAAAGG
ATGGGCAATCAAGACACATTACCCCGCCATACTGCAACTATCGTCACAATTTCAAATCACTGCCTTATAC
AGTCCAAAAATTGAGACTTCTATTGCCACCATTCAGCGTCTAAAATTGAGTAATGCCACTGCTTTTCCCA
CTTTAGAGTCATTTGCATCATCTTCCACTATAGATATGATAGTGATAGCTATCCAAGTGGCCAGCCATTA
TGAAGTTGTTATGCCTCTCTTGGAATTCTCCAAAAATAATCCGAACCTCAAGTATCTTT
