>Addgene plasmid #46137 | pQUAST-GAL80 | addgene partial sequence | sequence record 68065 | hsp70-F 5'-GAGCGCCGGAGTATAAATAGAG-3'
AACAAGCAAAGTGAACACGTCGCTAAGCGAAAGCTAAGCAAATAAACAAGCGCAGCTGAACAAGCTAAAC
AATCTGCAGTAAAGTGCAAGTTAAAGTGAATCAATTAAAAGTAACCAGCAACCAAGTAAATCAACTGCAA
CTACTGAAATCTGCCAAGAAGTAATTATTGAATACAAGAAGAGAACTCTGAATAGGGAATTGGGAATTCG
TTAACAGATCGGGGGATCAATTCGTTAACAGATCTGCGGCCGCGGCTCGAGCAAAATGGACTACAACAAG
AGATCTTCGGTCTCAACCGTGCCTAATGCAGCTCCCATAAGAGTCGGATTCGTCGGTCTCAACGCAGCCA
AAGGATGGGCAATCAAGACACATTACCCCGCCATACTGCAACTATCGTCACAATTTCAAATCACTGCCTT
ATACAGTCCAAAAATTGAGACTTCTATTGCCACCATTCAGCGTCTAAAATTGAGTAATGCCACTGCTTTT
CCCACTTTAGAGTCATTTGCATCATCTTCCACTATAGATATGATAGTGATAGCTATCCAAGTGGCCAGCC
ATTATGAAGTTGTTATGCCTCTCTTGGAATTCTCCAAAAATAATCCGAACCTCAAGTATCTTTTCGTAGA
ATGGGCCCTTGCATGTTCACTAGATCAAGCCGAATCCATTTATAAGGCTGCTGCTGAACGTGGGGTTCAA
ACCATCATCTCTTTACAAGGTCGTAAATCACCATATATTTTGAGAGCAAAAGAATTAATATCTCAAGGCT
ATATCGGCGACATTAATTCGATCGAGATTGCTGGAAATGGCGGTTGGTACGGCTACGAAAGGCCTGTTAA
ATCACCAAAATACATCTATGAAATCGGGAACGGTGTAGATCTGGTAACCACAACATTT
